>Addgene plasmid #57667 | tdEos-Sec61-C-18 | depositor partial sequence | sequence record 88821 | insert sequence
ATCCGCTAGCGCTACCGGTCGCCACCATGAGTGCGATTAAGCCAGACATGAAGATCAACCTCCGTATGGA
AGGCAACGTAAACGGGCACCACTTTGTGATCGACGGAGATGGTACAGGCAAGCCTTTTGAGGGAAAACAG
AGTATGGATCTTGAAGTCAAAGAGGGCGGACCTCTGCCTTTTGCCTTTGATATCCTGACCACTGCATTCC
ATTACGGCAACAGGGTATTCGCCGAATATCCAGACCACATACAAGACTATTTTAAGCAGTCGTTTCCTAA
GGGGTATTCGTGGGAACGAAGCTTGACTTTCGAAGACGGGGGCATTTGCATTGCCAGAAACGACATAACA
ATGGAAGGGGACACTTTCTATAATAAAGTTCGATTTCACGGTGTAAACTTTCCCGCCAATGGTCCAGTTA
TGCAGAAGAAGACGCTGAAATGGGAGCCCTCCACTGAGAAAATGTATGTGCGTGATGGAGTGCTGACTGG
TGATATTCGCATGGCTTTGTTGCTTGAAGGAAATGCCCATTACCGATGTGACTTCAGAACTACTTACAAA
GCTAAGGAGAAGGGTGTCAAGTTACCAGGCTACCACTTTGTGGACCACTGCATTGAGATTTTAAGCCATG
ACAAAGATTACAACAAGGTTAAGCTGTATGAGCATGCTGTTGCTCATTCTGGATTGCCTGACAATGCCAG
ACGATCCGGTAGCGGTCACGGTACTGGTTCTACTGGTTCTGGTTCTTCTGAGAGTGCGATTAAGCCAGAC
ATGAAGATCAACCTCCGTATGGAAGGCAACGTAAACGGGCACCACTTTGTGATCGACGGAGATGGTACAG
GCAAGCCTTTTGAGGGAAAACAGAGTATGGATCTTGAAGTCAAAGAGGGCGGACCTCTGCCTTTTGCCTT
TGATATCCTGACCACTGCATTCCATTACGGCAACAGGGTATTCGCCGAATATCCAGACCACATACAAGAC
TATTTTAAGCAGTCGTTTCCTAAGGGGTATTCGTGGGAACGAAGCTTGACTTTCGAAGACGGGGGCATTT
GCATTGCCAGAAACGACATAACAATGGAAGGGGACACTTTCTATAATAAAGTTCGATTTCACGGTGTAAA
CTTTCCCGCCAATGGTCCAGTTATGCAGAAGAAGACGCTGAAATGGGAGCCCTCCACTGAGAAAATGTAT
GTGCGTGATGGAGTGCTGACTGGTGATATTCGCATGGCTTTGTTGCTTGAAGGAAATGCCCATTACCGAT
GTGACTTCAGAACTACTTACAAAGCTAAGGAGAAGGGTGTCAAGTTACCAGGCTACCACTTTGTGGACCA
CTGCATTGAGATTTTAAGCCATGACAAAGATTACAACAAGGTTAAGCTGTATGAGCATGCTGTTGCTCAT
TCTGGATTGCCTGACAATGCCAGACGATCCGGACTCAGATCTGGCTCCAGCGCAGGCAGCGCATCCGGCG
GAAGCGGAAGC
[285 nt withheld, positions 1482-1766]
TAGGAATTCTGCAGTCGACGGTACCGCGGGCCCGGGATCCACCGGATCTAGATAACTGATCATAATCAGC
CAT
