>Addgene plasmid #57667 | tdEos-Sec61-C-18 | addgene partial sequence | sequence record 196870 | Addgene Partial NGS Result
CGTTACATAACTTACGGTAAATGGCCCGCCTGGCTGACCGCCCAACGACCCCCGCCCATTGACGTCAATA
ATGACGTATGTTCCCATAGTAACGCCAATAGGGACTTTCCATTGACGTCAATGGGTGGAGTATTTACGGT
AAACTGCCCACTTGGCAGTACATCAAGTGTATCATATGCCAAGTACGCCCCCTATTGACGTCAATGACGG
TAAATGGCCCGCCTGGCATTATGCCCAGTACATGACCTTATGGGACTTTCCTACTTGGCAGTACATCTAC
GTATTAGTCATCGCTATTACCATGGTGATGCGGTTTTGGCAGTACATCAATGGGCGTGGATAGCGGTTTG
ACTCACGGGGATTTCCAAGTCTCCACCCCATTGACGTCAATGGGAGTTTGTTTTGGCACCAAAATCAACG
GGACTTTCCAAAATGTCGTAACAACTCCGCCCCATTGACGCAAATGGGCGGTAGGCGTGTACGGTGGGAG
GTCTATATAAGCAGAGCTGGTTTAGTGAACCGTCAGATCCGCTAGCGCTACCGGTCGCCACCATGAGTGC
GATTAAGCCAGACATGAAGATCAACCTCCGTATGGAAGGCAACGTAAACGGGCACCACTTTGTGATCGAC
GGAGATGGTACAGGCAAGCCTTTTGAGGGAAAACAGAGTATGGATCTTGAAGTCAAAGAGGGCGGACCTC
TGCCTTTTGCCTTTGATATCCTGACCACTGCATTCCATTACGGCAACAGGGTATTCGCCGAATATCCAGA
CCACATACAAGACTATTTTAAGCAGTCGTTTCCTAAGGGGTATTCGTGGGAACGAAGCTTGACTTTCGAA
GACGGGGGCATTTGCATTGCCAGAAACGACATAACAATGGAAGGGGACACTTTCTATAATAAAGTTCGAT
TTCACGGTGTAAACTTTCCCGCCAATGGTCCAGTTATGCAGAAGAAGACGCTGAAATGGGAGCCCTCCAC
TGAGAAAATGTATGTGCGTGATGGAGTGCTGACTGGTGATATTCGCATGGCTTTGTTGCTTGAAGGAAAT
GCCCATTACCGATGTGACTTCAGAACTACTTACAAAGCTAAGGAGAAGGGTGTCAAGTTACCAGGCTACC
ACTTTGTGGACCACTGCATTGAGATTTTAAGCCATGACAAAGATTACAACAAGGTTAAGCTGTATGAGCA
TGCTGTTGCTCATTCTGGATTGCCTGACAATGCCAGACGATCCGGACTCAGATCTGGCTCCAGCGCAGGC
AGCGCATCCGGCGGAAGCGGAAGC
[285 nt withheld, positions 1285-1569]
TAGGAATTCTGCAGTCGACGGTACCGCGGGCCCGGGATCCACCGGATCTAGATAACTGATCATAATCAGC
CATACCACATTTGTAGAGGTTTTACTTGCTTTAAAAAACCTCCCACACCTCCCCCTGAACCTGAAACATA
AAATGAATGCAATTGTTGTTGTTAACTTGTTTATTGCAGCTTATAATGGTTACAAATAAAGCAATAGCAT
CACAAATTTCACAAATAAAGCATTTTTTTCACTGCATTCTAGTTGTGGTTTGTCCAAACTCATCAATGTA
TCTTAACGCGTAAATTGTAAGCGTTAATATTTTGTTAAAATTCGCGTTAAATTTTTGTTAAATCAGCTCA
TTTTTTAACCAATAGGCCGAAATCGGCAAAATCCCTTATAAATCAAAAGAATAGACCGAGATAGGGT
[37 nt withheld, positions 1987-2023]
AAAGAACGTGGACTCCAACGTCAAAGG
[49 nt withheld, positions 2051-2099]
T
[91 nt withheld, positions 2101-2191]
G
[124 nt withheld, positions 2193-2316]
CAGGTGGCACTTTTCGGGGAAATGTGCGCGGAACCCCTATTTGTTTATTTTTCTAAATACATTCAAATAT
GTATCCGCTCATGAGACAATAACCCTGATAAATGCTTCAATAATATTGAAAAAGGAAGAGTCCTGAGGCG
GAAAGAACCAGCTGTGGAATGTGTGTCAGTTAGGGTGTGGAAAGTCCCCAGGCTCCCCAGCAGGCAGAAG
TATGCAAAGCATGCATCTCAATTAGTCAGCAACCAGGTGTGGAAAGTCCCCAGGCTCCCCAGCAGGCAGA
AGTATGCAAAGCATGCATCTCAATTAGTCAGCAACCATAGTCCCGCCCCTAACTCCGCCCATCCCGCCCC
TAACTCCGCCCAGTTCCGCCCATTCTCCGCCCCATGGCTGACTAATTTTTTTTATTTATGCAGAGGCCGA
GGCCGCCTCGGCCTCTGAGCTATTCCAGAAGTAGTGAGGAGGCTTTTTTGGAGGCCTAGGCTTTTGCAAA
GATCGATCAAGAGACAGGATGAGGATCGTTTCGCATGATTGAACAAGATGGATTGCACGCAGGTTCTCCG
GCCGCTTGGGTGGAGAGGCTATTCGGCTATGACTGGGCACAACAGACAATCGGCTGCTCTGATGCCGCCG
TGTTCCGGCTGTCAGCGCAGGGGCGCCCGGTTCTTTTTGTCAAGACCGACCTGTCCGGTGCCCTGAATGA
ACTGCAAGACGAGGCAGCGCGGCTATCGTGGCTGGCCACGACGGGCGTTCCTTGCGCAGCTGTGCTCGAC
GTTGTCACTGAAGCGGGAAGGGACTGGCTGCTATTGGGCGAAGTGCCGGGGCAGGATCTCCTGTCATCTC
ACCTTGCTCCTGCCGAGAAAGTATCCATCATGGCTGATGCAATGCGGCGGCTGCATACGCTTGATCCGGC
TACCTGCCCATTCGACCACCAAGCGAAACATCGCATCGAGCGAGCACGTACTCGGATGGAAGCCGGTCTT
GTCGATCAGGATGATCTGGACGAAGAGCATCAGGGGCTCGCGCCAGCCGAACTGTTCGCCAGGCTCAAGG
CGAGCATGCCCGACGGCGAGGATCTCGTCGTGACCCATGGCGATGCCTGCTTGCCGAATATCATGGTGGA
AAATGGCCGCTTTTCTGGATTCATCGACTGTGGCCGGCTGGGTGTGGCGGACCGCTATCAGGACATAGCG
TTGGCTACCCGTGATATTGCTGAAGAGCTTGGCGGCGAATGGGCTGACCGCTTCCTCGTGCTTTACGGTA
TCGCCGCTCCCGATTCGCAGCGCATCGCCTTCTATCGCCTTCTTGACGAGTTCTTCTGAGCGGGACTCTG
GGGTTCGAAATGACCGACCAAGCGACGCCCAACCTGCCATCACGAGATTTCGATTCCACCGCCGCCTTCT
ATGAAAGGTTGGGCTTCGGAATCGTTTTCCGGGACGCCGGCTGGATGATCCTCCAGCGCGGGGATCTCAT
GCTGGAGTTCTTCGCCCACCCTAGGGGGAGGCTAACTGAAACACGGAAGGAGACAATACCGGAAGGAACC
CGCGCTATGACGGCAATAAAAAGACAGAATAAAACGCACGGTGTTGGGTCGTTTGTTCATAAACGCGGGG
TTCGGTCCCAGGGCTGGCACTCTGTCGATACCCCACCGAGACCCCATTGGGGCCAATACGCCCGCGTTTC
TTCCTTTTCCCCACCCCACCCCCCAAGTTCGGGTGAAGGCCCAGGGCTCGCAGCCAACGTCGGGGCGGCA
GGCCCTGCCATAGCCTCAGGTTACTCATATATACTTTAGATTGATTTAAAACTTCATTTTTAATTTAAAA
GGATCTAGGTGAAGATCCTTTTTGATAATCTCATGACCAAAATCCCTTAACGTGAGTTTTCGTTCCACTG
AGCGTCAGACCCCGTAGAAAAGATCAAAGGATCTTCTTGAGATCCTTTTTTTCTGCGCGTAATCTGCTGC
TTGCAAACAAAAAAACCACCGCTACCAGCGGTGGTTTGTTTGCCGGATCAAGAGCTACCAACTCTTTTTC
CGAAGGTAACTGGCTTCAGCAGAGCGCAGATACCAAATACTGTTCTTCTAGTGTAGCCGTAGTTAGGCCA
CCACTTCAAGAACTCTGTAGCACCGCCTACATACCTCGCTCTGCTAATCCTGTTACCAGTGGCTGCTGCC
AGTGGCGATAAGTCGTGTCTTACCGGGTTGGACTCAAGACGATAGTTACCGGATAAGGCGCAGCGGTCGG
GCTGAACGGGGGGTTCGTGCACACAGCCCAGCTTGGAGCGAACGACCTACACCGAACTGAGATACCTACA
GCGTGAGCTATGAGAAAGCGCCACGCTTCCCGAAGGGAGAAAGGCGGACAGGTATCCGGTAAGCGGCAGG
GTCGGAACAGGAGAGCGCACGAGGGAGCTTCCAGGGGGAAACGCCTGGTATCTTTATAGTCCTGTCGGGT
TTCGCCACCTCTGACTTGAGCGTCGATTTTTGTGATGCTCGTCAGGGGGGCGGAGCCTATGGAAAAACGC
CAGCAACGCGGCCTTTTTACGGTTCCTGGCCTTTTGCTGGCCTTTTGCTCACATGTTCTTTCCTGCGTTA
TCCCCTGATTCTGTGGATAACCGTATTACCGCCATGCATTAGTTATTAATAGTAATCAATTACGGGGTCA
TTAGTTCATAGCCCATATATGGAGTTCCG
