[The description below was written by a language model from this plasmid's Addgene catalogue record.]
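Description:
tdEos-Sec61-C-18 is a mammalian expression plasmid built on the tdEos-C1 backbone (about 4.75 kb without the insert). It produces a fluorescent fusion protein that marks the endoplasmic reticulum. The insert is human Sec61, linked in the record to the SEC61B gene, which encodes the beta subunit of the Sec61 translocon, a membrane protein complex resident in the ER. Expression is driven by the CMV promoter, a strong constitutive promoter in most mammalian cell lines. The tdEos tag is supplied by the backbone and sits at the N terminus of Sec61. The listed 3′ sequencing primer suggests an SV40 polyadenylation signal downstream of the fusion, although no feature table is provided to confirm the layout. The "18" in the name probably refers to the length of the linker between tag and insert, but the record does not say so.

tdEos is a tandem-dimer form of the photoconvertible protein Eos. The two excitation/emission pairs in the record (505/516 nm and 569/581 nm) correspond to its green state and its red photoconverted state. This property makes the construct suitable for live-cell imaging of ER morphology and dynamics, for optical highlighting and tracking of a selected ER-membrane population, and for photoactivation-based super-resolution imaging. The record itself states only the localization and the spectral values.

The plasmid is maintained at high copy in E. coli under kanamycin selection. Its neomycin resistance marker allows G418 selection of stably transfected mammalian cells. The cloning method is recorded as unknown, and the origin of replication is not stated.
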