Addgene plasmid #57667: tdEos-Sec61-C-18
Purpose: Localization: Endoplasmic Reticulum, Excitation: 505 / 569, Emission: 516 / 581
Depositing lab: Michael Davidson.
Backbone
  Vector backbone: tdEos-C1
  Backbone size w/o insert (bp): 4750
  Vector type: Mammalian Expression
  Selectable markers: Neomycin (select with G418)
Growth in bacteria
  Bacterial resistance: Kanamycin, 50 μg/mL
  Growth temperature: 37°C
  Growth strain: DH5alpha
  Copy number: High Copy
Gene/Insert
  Gene/Insert name: Sec61 (alt name: NM_006808.2)
  Species: H. sapiens (human)
  Entrez Gene: SEC61B
  Promoter: CMV
  Tag / fusion protein: tdEos (N terminal on backbone)
  Cloning method: Unknown
  Sequencing primers: 5′ CMV-F; 3′ SV40pA-R
Terms and licenses: Academic/Nonprofit Terms; Industry Terms
Depositor comments: . Excitation = 505 / 569; Emission = 516 / 581
How to cite: tdEos-Sec61-C-18 was a gift from Michael Davidson (Addgene plasmid # 57667 ; http://n2t.net/addgene:57667 ; RRID:Addgene_57667)
